>Addgene plasmid #105761 | mCherry-myosinRLC | addgene full sequence | sequence record 205137 | Addgene NGS Result
CATGTTCTTTCCTGCGTTATCCCCTGATTCTGTGGATAACCGTATTACCGCCATGCATTAGTTATTAATA
GTAATCAATTACGGGGTCATTAGTTCATAGCCCATATATGGAGTTCCGCGTTACATAACTTACGGTAAAT
GGCCCGCCTGGCTGACCGCCCAACGACCCCCGCCCATTGACGTCAATAATGACGTATGTTCCCATAGTAA
CGCCAATAGGGACTTTCCATTGACGTCAATGGGTGGAGTATTTACGGTAAACTGCCCACTTGGCAGTACA
TCAAGTGTATCATATGCCAAGTACGCCCCCTATTGACGTCAATGACGGTAAATGGCCCGCCTGGCATTAT
GCCCAGTACATGACCTTATGGGACTTTCCTACTTGGCAGTACATCTACGTATTAGTCATCGCTATTACCA
TGGTGATGCGGTTTTGGCAGTACATCAATGGGCGTGGATAGCGGTTTGACTCACGGGGATTTCCAAGTCT
CCACCCCATTGACGTCAATGGGAGTTTGTTTTGGCACCAAAATCAACGGGACTTTCCAAAATGTCGTAAC
AACTCCGCCCCATTGACGCAAATGGGCGGTAGGCGTGTACGGTGGGAGGTCTATATAAGCAGAGCTGGTT
TAGTGAACCGTCAGATCCGCTAGCGCTACCGGTCGCCACCATGGTGAGCAAGGGCGAGGAGGATAACATG
GCCATCATCAAGGAGTTCATGCGCTTCAAGGTGCACATGGAGGGCTCCGTGAACGGCCACGAGTTCGAGA
TCGAGGGCGAGGGCGAGGGCCGCCCCTACGAGGGCACCCAGACCGCCAAGCTGAAGGTGACCAAGGGTGG
CCCCCTGCCCTTCGCCTGGGACATCCTGTCCCCTCAGTTCATGTACGGCTCCAAGGCCTACGTGAAGCAC
CCCGCCGACATCCCCGACTACTTGAAGCTGTCCTTCCCCGAGGGCTTCAAGTGGGAGCGCGTGATGAACT
TCGAGGACGGCGGCGTGGTGACCGTGACCCAGGACTCCTCCCTGCAGGACGGCGAGTTCATCTACAAGGT
GAAGCTGCGCGGCACCAACTTCCCCTCCGACGGCCCCGTAATGCAGAAGAAGACCATGGGCTGGGAGGCC
TCCTCCGAGCGGATGTACCCCGAGGACGGCGCCCTGAAGGGCGAGATCAAGCAGAGGCTGAAGCTGAAGG
ACGGCGGCCACTACGACGCTGAGGTCAAGACCACCTACAAGGCCAAGAAGCCCGTGCAGCTGCCCGGCGC
CTACAACGTCAACATCAAGTTGGACATCACCTCCCACAACGAGGACTACACCATCGTGGAACAGTACGAA
CGCGCCGAGGGCCGCCACTCCACCGGCGGCATGGACGAGCTGTACAAGTCCGGACTCAGATCTCGAGTTA
TGTCCAGCAAGCGGGCCAAAGCCAAGACCACCAAGAAGCGGCCACAGCGGGCCACATCCAATGTCTTCGC
AATGTTTGACCAGTCCCAGATCCAGGAGTTTAAGGAGGCTTTCAACATGATTGACCAGAACCGTGATGGC
TTCATTGACAAGGAGGACCTGCACGACATGCTGGCCTCGCTGGGGAAGAACCCCACAGACGAATACCTGG
AGGGCATGATGAGCGAGGCCCCGGGGCCCATCAACTTCACCATGTTCCTCACCATGTTTGGGGAGAAGCT
GAACGGCACGGACCCCGAGGATGTGATTCGCAACGCCTTTGCCTGCTTCGACGAGGAAGCCTCAGGTTTC
ATCCATGAGGACCACCTCCGGGAGCTGCTCACCACCATGGGTGACCGCTTCACAGATGAGGAAGTGGACG
AGATGTACCGGGAGGCACCCATTGATAAGAAAGGCAACTTCAACTACGTGGAGTTCACCCGCATCCTCAA
ACATGGCGCCAAGGATAAAGACGACTAGGGATCCACCGGATCTAGATAACTGATCATAATCAGCCATACC
ACATTTGTAGAGGTTTTACTTGCTTTAAAAAACCTCCCACACCTCCCCCTGAACCTGAAACATAAAATGA
ATGCAATTGTTGTTGTTAACTTGTTTATTGCAGCTTATAATGGTTACAAATAAAGCAATAGCATCACAAA
TTTCACAAATAAAGCATTTTTTTCACTGCATTCTAGTTGTGGTTTGTCCAAACTCATCAATGTATCTTAA
GGCGTAAATTGTAAGCGTTAATATTTTGTTAAAATTCGCGTTAAATTTTTGTTAAATCAGCTCATTTTTT
AACCAATAGGCCGAAATCGGCAAAATCCCTTATAAATCAAAAGAATAGACCGAGATAGGGT
[37 nt withheld, positions 2302-2338]
AAAGAACGTGGACTCCAACGTCAAAGG
[49 nt withheld, positions 2366-2414]
T
[91 nt withheld, positions 2416-2506]
G
[124 nt withheld, positions 2508-2631]
CAGGTGGCACTTTTCGGGGAAATGTGCGCGGAACCCCTATTTGTTTATTTTTCTAAATACATTCAAATAT
GTATCCGCTCATGAGACAATAACCCTGATAAATGCTTCAATAATATTGAAAAAGGAAGAGTCCTGAGGCG
GAAAGAACCAGCTGTGGAATGTGTGTCAGTTAGGGTGTGGAAAGTCCCCAGGCTCCCCAGCAGGCAGAAG
TATGCAAAGCATGCATCTCAATTAGTCAGCAACCAGGTGTGGAAAGTCCCCAGGCTCCCCAGCAGGCAGA
AGTATGCAAAGCATGCATCTCAATTAGTCAGCAACCATAGTCCCGCCCCTAACTCCGCCCATCCCGCCCC
TAACTCCGCCCAGTTCCGCCCATTCTCCGCCCCATGGCTGACTAATTTTTTTTATTTATGCAGAGGCCGA
GGCCGCCTCGGCCTCTGAGCTATTCCAGAAGTAGTGAGGAGGCTTTTTTGGAGGCCTAGGCTTTTGCAAA
GATCGATCAAGAGACAGGATGAGGATCGTTTCGCATGATTGAACAAGATGGATTGCACGCAGGTTCTCCG
GCCGCTTGGGTGGAGAGGCTATTCGGCTATGACTGGGCACAACAGACAATCGGCTGCTCTGATGCCGCCG
TGTTCCGGCTGTCAGCGCAGGGGCGCCCGGTTCTTTTTGTCAAGACCGACCTGTCCGGTGCCCTGAATGA
ACTGCAAGACGAGGCAGCGCGGCTATCGTGGCTGGCCACGACGGGCGTTCCTTGCGCAGCTGTGCTCGAC
GTTGTCACTGAAGCGGGAAGGGACTGGCTGCTATTGGGCGAAGTGCCGGGGCAGGATCTCCTGTCATCTC
ACCTTGCTCCTGCCGAGAAAGTATCCATCATGGCTGATGCAATGCGGCGGCTGCATACGCTTGATCCGGC
TACCTGCCCATTCGACCACCAAGCGAAACATCGCATCGAGCGAGCACGTACTCGGATGGAAGCCGGTCTT
GTCGATCAGGATGATCTGGACGAAGAGCATCAGGGGCTCGCGCCAGCCGAACTGTTCGCCAGGCTCAAGG
CGAGCATGCCCGACGGCGAGGATCTCGTCGTGACCCATGGCGATGCCTGCTTGCCGAATATCATGGTGGA
AAATGGCCGCTTTTCTGGATTCATCGACTGTGGCCGGCTGGGTGTGGCGGACCGCTATCAGGACATAGCG
TTGGCTACCCGTGATATTGCTGAAGAGCTTGGCGGCGAATGGGCTGACCGCTTCCTCGTGCTTTACGGTA
TCGCCGCTCCCGATTCGCAGCGCATCGCCTTCTATCGCCTTCTTGACGAGTTCTTCTGAGCGGGACTCTG
GGGTTCGAAATGACCGACCAAGCGACGCCCAACCTGCCATCACGAGATTTCGATTCCACCGCCGCCTTCT
ATGAAAGGTTGGGCTTCGGAATCGTTTTCCGGGACGCCGGCTGGATGATCCTCCAGCGCGGGGATCTCAT
GCTGGAGTTCTTCGCCCACCCTAGGGGGAGGCTAACTGAAACACGGAAGGAGACAATACCGGAAGGAACC
CGCGCTATGACGGCAATAAAAAGACAGAATAAAACGCACGGTGTTGGGTCGTTTGTTCATAAACGCGGGG
TTCGGTCCCAGGGCTGGCACTCTGTCGATACCCCACCGAGACCCCATTGGGGCCAATACGCCCGCGTTTC
TTCCTTTTCCCCACCCCACCCCCCAAGTTCGGGTGAAGGCCCAGGGCTCGCAGCCAACGTCGGGGCGGCA
GGCCCTGCCATAGCCTCAGGTTACTCATATATACTTTAGATTGATTTAAAACTTCATTTTTAATTTAAAA
GGATCTAGGTGAAGATCCTTTTTGATAATCTCATGACCAAAATCCCTTAACGTGAGTTTTCGTTCCACTG
AGCGTCAGACCCCGTAGAAAAGATCAAAGGATCTTCTTGAGATCCTTTTTTTCTGCGCGTAATCTGCTGC
TTGCAAACAAAAAAACCACCGCTACCAGCGGTGGTTTGTTTGCCGGATCAAGAGCTACCAACTCTTTTTC
CGAAGGTAACTGGCTTCAGCAGAGCGCAGATACCAAATACTGTTCTTCTAGTGTAGCCGTAGTTAGGCCA
CCACTTCAAGAACTCTGTAGCACCGCCTACATACCTCGCTCTGCTAATCCTGTTACCAGTGGCTGCTGCC
AGTGGCGATAAGTCGTGTCTTACCGGGTTGGACTCAAGACGATAGTTACCGGATAAGGCGCAGCGGTCGG
GCTGAACGGGGGGTTCGTGCACACAGCCCAGCTTGGAGCGAACGACCTACACCGAACTGAGATACCTACA
GCGTGAGCTATGAGAAAGCGCCACGCTTCCCGAAGGGAGAAAGGCGGACAGGTATCCGGTAAGCGGCAGG
GTCGGAACAGGAGAGCGCACGAGGGAGCTTCCAGGGGGAAACGCCTGGTATCTTTATAGTCCTGTCGGGT
TTCGCCACCTCTGACTTGAGCGTCGATTTTTGTGATGCTCGTCAGGGGGGCGGAGCCTATGGAAAAACGC
CAGCAACGCGGCCTTTTTACGGTTCCTGGCCTTTTGCTGGCCTTTTGCTCA
Features (pLannotate 1.2.2; 16 found; start..end, strand, type, name):
      1..51      +  rep_origin     RSF ori (fragment): Plasmids containing the RSF 1030 origin of replication can be propagated in E. coli cells that contain additional plasmids with compatible origins.
    119..422     +  enhancer       CMV enhancer: human cytomegalovirus immediate early enhancer
    423..626     +  promoter       CMV promoter: human cytomegalovirus (CMV) immediate early promoter
    671..1378    +  CDS            mCherry: mCherry is a basic (constitutively fluorescent) red fluorescent protein published in 2004, derived from Discosoma sp.. It is reported to be a very rapidly-maturing monomer with low acid sensitivity.
   1379..1397    +  misc_feature   MCS (fragment): multiple cloning site
   1400..1915    +  CDS            MYL9: MYL9_HUMAN - Also known as MLC2, MRLC1, MYRL2. Experimental evidence at protein level: Swiss-Prot protein existence level 1. Myosin regulatory subunit that plays an important role in regulation of both smooth muscle and nonmuscle cell contractile activity via its phosphorylation. Implicated in cytokinesis, receptor capping, and cell locomotion (PubMed:11942626, PubMed:2526655). In myoblasts, may regulate PIEZO1-dependent cortical actomyosin assembly involved in myotube formation (By similarity). From Homo sapiens (Human).
   1941..2025    +  CDS            large T antigen (fragment): large T antigen from SV40 (simian virus 40)
   2048..2169    +  polyA_signal   SV40 poly(A) signal: SV40 polyadenylation signal
   2203..2631    -  rep_origin     f1 ori (sequence partly withheld): f1 bacteriophage origin of replication; arrow indicates direction of (+) strand synthesis
   2658..2762    +  promoter       AmpR promoter: bla
   2764..3121    +  promoter       SV40 promoter: SV40 enhancer and early promoter
   3156..3950    +  CDS            NeoR/KanR: aminoglycoside phosphotransferase from Tn5; aph(3')-II (or nptII); confers resistance to neomycin, kanamycin, and G418 (Geneticin®)
   3971..4123    +  CDS            ble (fragment): BLE_KLEPN - Experimental evidence at protein level: Swiss-Prot protein existence level 1. Binding protein with a strong affinity to the bleomycin family of antibiotics. Binds to CL990; an antimitotic-antibiotic compound. From Klebsiella pneumoniae.
   4182..4229    +  polyA_signal   HSV TK poly(A) signal: herpes simplex virus thymidine kinase polyadenylation signal (Cole and Stacy, 1985)
   4320..4336    -  polyA_signal   bGH poly(A) signal (fragment): bovine growth hormone polyadenylation signal
   4558..5146    +  rep_origin     ori: high-copy-number ColE1/pMB1/pBR322/pUC origin of replication
