[The description below was written by a language model from this plasmid's Addgene catalogue record and pLannotate feature annotations shown in this document.]
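Description:
mCherry-myosinRLC is a mammalian expression plasmid built on the Clontech pEGFP-C1 backbone, in which the original EGFP has evidently been replaced by the red fluorescent protein mCherry. The sequenced record is about 5.2 kb. It is maintained in E. coli through a high-copy ColE1/pUC-type origin and selected with kanamycin. Resistance comes from the Tn5 NeoR/KanR aminoglycoside phosphotransferase gene, which sits downstream of tandem bacterial (bla) and SV40 early promoters and is terminated by the HSV TK polyadenylation signal. This dual-promoter arrangement lets the same marker give kanamycin resistance in bacteria and G418 resistance in transfected mammalian cells. An f1 origin is also present. The short matches annotated as RSF ori, ble, bGH poly(A) and SV40 large T antigen are fragments and are most likely backbone remnants or annotation artefacts rather than functional parts.

The payload is a single fusion open reading frame driven by the human CMV immediate-early enhancer and promoter and terminated by the SV40 poly(A) signal. mCherry lies at the N-terminus and is joined through a short remnant of the multiple cloning site to a myosin regulatory light chain. The annotation matches this coding sequence to human MYL9, although the catalogue entry lists the insert species as synthetic, and the cloning sites used are not recorded. MYL9 is the regulatory subunit whose phosphorylation controls smooth muscle and nonmuscle myosin II contractility. The stated purpose is a red sensor of nonmuscle myosin II phosphorylation. The record does not explain the readout mechanism, or whether the construct is used alone or with a partner fluorophore.
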