Addgene plasmid #105761: mCherry-myosinRLC
Purpose: Red NMMII phosphorylation sensor
Depositing lab: Megan Rizzo. Depositing organization: University of Maryland, Baltimore.
Backbone
  Vector backbone: pEGFP-C1
  Backbone manufacturer: Clontech
  Backbone size w/o insert (bp): 4000
  Vector type: Mammalian Expression
Growth in bacteria
  Bacterial resistance: Kanamycin, 50 μg/mL
  Growth temperature: 37°C
  Growth strain: DH5alpha
  Copy number: High Copy
Gene/Insert
  Gene/Insert name: mCherry-RLC
  Species: Synthetic
  Promoter: CMV
  Tag / fusion protein: mCherry (N terminal on insert)
  Cloning method: Restriction Enzyme; 5′ cloning site unknown (unknown if destroyed); 3′ cloning site unknown (unknown if destroyed)
  Sequencing primers: 5′ CMV-F; 3′ SV40pA-R
Terms and licenses: Academic/Nonprofit Terms; Industry Terms: Not Available to Industry
How to cite: mCherry-myosinRLC was a gift from Megan Rizzo (Addgene plasmid # 105761 ; http://n2t.net/addgene:105761 ; RRID:Addgene_105761)
