>Addgene plasmid #105761 | mCherry-myosinRLC | depositor partial sequence | sequence record 200246 | coding sequence
ATGGTGAGCAAGGGCGAGGAGGATAACATGGCCATCATCAAGGAGTTCATGCGCTTCAAGGTGCACATGG
AGGGCTCCGTGAACGGCCACGAGTTCGAGATCGAGGGCGAGGGCGAGGGCCGCCCCTACGAGGGCACCCA
GACCGCCAAGCTGAAGGTGACCAAGGGTGGCCCCCTGCCCTTCGCCTGGGACATCCTGTCCCCTCAGTTC
ATGTACGGCTCCAAGGCCTACGTGAAGCACCCCGCCGACATCCCCGACTACTTGAAGCTGTCCTTCCCCG
AGGGCTTCAAGTGGGAGCGCGTGATGAACTTCGAGGACGGCGGCGTGGTGACCGTGACCCAGGACTCCTC
CCTGCAGGACGGCGAGTTCATCTACAAGGTGAAGCTGCGCGGCACCAACTTCCCCTCCGACGGCCCCGTA
ATGCAGAAGAAGACCATGGGCTGGGAGGCCTCCTCCGAGCGGATGTACCCCGAGGACGGCGCCCTGAAGG
GCGAGATCAAGCAGAGGCTGAAGCTGAAGGACGGCGGCCACTACGACGCTGAGGTCAAGACCACCTACAA
GGCCAAGAAGCCCGTGCAGCTGCCCGGCGCCTACAACGTCAACATCAAGTTGGACATCACCTCCCACAAC
GAGGACTACACCATCGTGGAACAGTACGAACGCGCCGAGGGCCGCCACTCCACCGGCGGCATGGACGAGC
TGTACAAGTCCGGACTCAGATCTCGAGTTATGTCCAGCAAGCGGGCCAAAGCCAAGACCACCAAGAAGCG
GCCACAGCGGGCCACATCCAATGTCTTCGCAATGTTTGACCAGTCCCAGATCCAGGAGTTTAAGGAGGCT
TTCAACATGATTGACCAGAACCGTGATGGCTTCATTGACAAGGAGGACCTGCACGACATGCTGGCCTCGC
TGGGGAAGAACCCCACAGACGAATACCTGGAGGGCATGATGAGCGAGGCCCCGGGGCCCATCAACTTCAC
CATGTTCCTCACCATGTTTGGGGAGAAGCTGAACGGCACGGACCCCGAGGATGTGATTCGCAACGCCTTT
GCCTGCTTCGACGAGGAAGCCTCAGGTTTCATCCATGAGGACCACCTCCGGGAGCTGCTCACCACCATGG
GTGACCGCTTCACAGATGAGGAAGTGGACGAGATGTACCGGGAGGCACCCATTGATAAGAAAGGCAACTT
CAACTACGTGGAGTTCACCCGCATCCTCAAACATGGCGCCAAGGATAAAGACGACTAG
